>Addgene plasmid #19389 | pCM5.44 | depositor full sequence | sequence record 9041 | Author sequence
CTTTCCTGCGTTATCCCCTGATTCTGTGGATAACCGTATTACCGCCTTTGAGTGAGCTGATACCGCTCGC
CGCAGCCGAACGACCGAGCGCAGCGAGTCAGTGAGCGAGGAAGCGGAAGAGCGCCCAATACGCAAACCGC
CTCTCCCCGCGCGTTGGCCGATTCATTAATGCAGCTGGCACGACAGGTTTCCCGACTGGAAAGCGGGCAG
TGAGCGCAACGCAATTAATACGCGTACCGCTAGCCAGGAAGAGTTTGTAGAAACGCAAAAAGGCCATCCG
TCAGGATGGCCTTCTGCTTAGTTTGATGCCTGGCAGTTTATGGCGGGCGTCCTGCCCGCCACCCTCCGGG
CCGTTGCTTCACAACGTTCAAATCCGCTCCCGGCGGATTTGTCCTACTCAGGAGAGCGTTCACCGACAAA
CAACAGATAAAACGAAAGGCCCAGTCTTCCGACTGAGCCTTTCGTTTTATTTGATGCCTGGCAGTTCCCT
ACTCTCGCGTTAACGCTAGCATGGATGTTTTCCCAGTCACGACGTTGTAAAACGACGGCCAGTCTTAAGC
TCGGGCCCTGCAGCTCTAGAGCTCGAATTCTACAGGTCACTAATACCATCTAAGTAGTTGATTCATAGTG
ACTGCATATGTTGTGTTTTACAGTATTATGTAGTCTGTTTTTTATGCAAAATCTAATTTAATATATTGAT
ATTTATATCATTTTACGTTTCTCGTTCAACTTTCTTGTACAAAGTGGGATAAAAATCATATCACCACCTG
GTTTAATCGCCTAATTTGTTTTCACAATATTCATCCTTTTCAAAGCACCGCATTTCTCACTAGATACTCA
AACTGACATTTGTTCCTTTTTATAATCGCATTTTTTCGTAATAAAGTTTGTTCGTTTTATCAATTCAAAA
CTAATTTTAGACAGTCCGCAACTTTATTATACAAAGTTGGCATTATAAAAAAGCATTGCTTATCAATTTG
TTGCAACGAACAGGTCACTATCAGTCAAAATAAAATCATTATTTGGAGCTCCATGGTAGCGTTAACGCGG
CCGCGATATCCCCTATAGTGAGTCGTATTACATGGTCATAGCTGTTTCCTGGCAGCTCTGGCCCGTGTCT
CAAAATCTCTGATGTTACATTGCACAAGATAAAAATATATCATCATGAACAATAAAACTGTCTGCTTACA
TAAACAGTAATACAAGGGGTGTTATGAGCCATATTCAACGGGAAACGTCGAGGCCGCGATTAAATTCCAA
CATGGATGCTGATTTATATGGGTATAAATGGGCTCGCGATAATGTCGGGCAATCAGGTGCGACAATCTAT
CGCTTGTATGGGAAGCCCGATGCGCCAGAGTTGTTTCTGAAACATGGCAAAGGTAGCGTTGCCAATGATG
TTACAGATGAGATGGTCAGACTAAACTGGCTGACGGAATTTATGCCTCTTCCGACCATCAAGCATTTTAT
CCGTACTCCTGATGATGCATGGTTACTCACCACTGCGATCCCCGGAAAAACAGCATTCCAGGTATTAGAA
GAATATCCTGATTCAGGTGAAAATATTGTTGATGCGCTGGCAGTGTTCCTGCGCCGGTTGCATTCGATTC
CTGTTTGTAATTGTCCTTTTAACAGCGATCGCGTATTTCGTCTCGCTCAGGCGCAATCACGAATGAATAA
CGGTTTGGTTGATGCGAGTGATTTTGATGACGAGCGTAATGGCTGGCCTGTTGAACAAGTCTGGAAAGAA
ATGCATAAACTTTTGCCATTCTCACCGGATTCAGTCGTCACTCATGGTGATTTCTCACTTGATAACCTTA
TTTTTGACGAGGGGAAATTAATAGGTTGTATTGATGTTGGACGAGTCGGAATCGCAGACCGATACCAGGA
TCTTGCCATCCTATGGAACTGCCTCGGTGAGTTTTCTCCTTCATTACAGAAACGGCTTTTTCAAAAATAT
GGTATTGATAATCCTGATATGAATAAATTGCAGTTTCATTTGATGCTCGATGAGTTTTTCTAATCAGAAT
TGGTTAATTGGTTGTAACACTGGCAGAGCATTACGCTGACTTGACGGGACGGCGCAAGCTCATGACCAAA
ATCCCTTAACGTGAGTTACGCGTCGTTCCACTGAGCGTCAGACCCCGTAGAAAAGATCAAAGGATCTTCT
TGAGATCCTTTTTTTCTGCGCGTAATCTGCTGCTTGCAAACAAAAAAACCACCGCTACCAGCGGTGGTTT
GTTTGCCGGATCAAGAGCTACCAACTCTTTTTCCGAAGGTAACTGGCTTCAGCAGAGCGCAGATACCAAA
TACTGTCCTTCTAGTGTAGCCGTAGTTAGGCCACCACTTCAAGAACTCTGTAGCACCGCCTACATACCTC
GCTCTGCTAATCCTGTTACCAGTGGCTGCTGCCAGTGGCGATAAGTCGTGTCTTACCGGGTTGGACTCAA
GACGATAGTTACCGGATAAGGCGCAGCGGTCGGGCTGAACGGGGGGTTCGTGCACACAGCCCAGCTTGGA
GCGAACGACCTACACCGAACTGAGATACCTACAGCGTGAGCATTGAGAAAGCGCCACGCTTCCCGAAGGG
AGAAAGGCGGACAGGTATCCGGTAAGCGGCAGGGTCGGAACAGGAGAGCGCACGAGGGAGCTTCCAGGGG
GAAACGCCTGGTATCTTTATAGTCCTGTCGGGTTTCGCCACCTCTGACTTGAGCGTCGATTTTTGTGATG
CTCGTCAGGGGGGCGGAGCCTATGGAAAAACGCCAGCAACGCGGCCTTTTTACGGTTCCTGGCCTTTTGC
TGGCCTTTTGCTCACATGTT
Features (pLannotate 1.2.2; 10 found; start..end, strand, type, name):
    121..213     +  CDS            lacI (fragment): lac repressor; lacI; The lac repressor binds to the lac operator to inhibit transcription in E. coli. This inhibition can be relieved by adding lactose or isopropyl-β-D-thiogalactopyranoside (IPTG).
    268..295     -  terminator     rrnB T2 terminator: transcription terminator T2 from the E. coli rrnB gene
    427..470     +  terminator     rrnB T1 terminator: Escherichia coli rrnB; transcription terminator T1 from the E. coli rrnB gene
    517..553     -  CDS            lacZα (fragment): LacZα fragment of β-galactosidase; lacZ fragment
    624..747     -  protein_bind   attR2: mutant version of attR; recombination site for the Gateway® LR reaction LR Clonase™
    929..949     -  protein_bind   attB3: mutant version of attB; core recombination site for the Gateway® BP reaction BP Clonase™
    940..1025    -  protein_bind   attL1 (fragment): mutant version of attL; recombination site for the Gateway® LR reaction LR Clonase™
   1062..1080    -  promoter       T7 promoter: promoter for bacteriophage T7 RNA polymerase
   1214..2023    +  CDS            KanR: aminoglycoside phosphotransferase; aph(3')-Ia; confers resistance to kanamycin in bacteria or G418 (Geneticin®) in eukaryotes
   2170..2758    +  rep_origin     ori: high-copy-number ColE1/pMB1/pBR322/pUC origin of replication
