[The description below was written by a language model from this plasmid's Addgene catalogue record and pLannotate feature annotations shown in this document.]
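Description:
pCM5.44 is a Gateway entry clone built in the pDONR P2R-P3 donor backbone and catalogued as a worm expression reagent. It carries the 3′ UTR of the C. elegans cep-1 gene as a short insert of about 181 bp. The fragment was introduced by a BP recombination reaction, which consumed the donor's attP2R and attP3 sites. The resulting plasmid, about 2.8 kb in the depositor's full sequence, has the insert flanked by the recombination sites of a third-position MultiSite Gateway entry clone. The automated annotation shows an attR2 site on one side. On the other side it shows an attB3 core overlapping a fragment labelled attL1, which most likely reflects the attL3 site expected at this position rather than a true attL1. The UTR itself is not called as a feature, but the unannotated gap between these sites matches the stated insert size.

The plasmid is maintained in E. coli through a high-copy ColE1/pUC-type origin and selected with kanamycin via the aph(3′)-Ia resistance gene. The rrnB T1 and T2 terminators lie upstream of the recombination cassette and insulate it from read-through transcription. A T7 promoter and small lacI and lacZα remnants are standard backbone sequences with no role in the payload. The clone has no promoter or coding sequence for expression in worms. It is a modular part, intended to be combined in an LR reaction with a promoter entry clone, a coding or reporter entry clone and a destination vector, so that the cep-1 3′ UTR sits downstream of the chosen open reading frame. The associated publication concerns 3′ UTRs as regulators of gene expression in the C. elegans germline, which points to use in transgenes that test how this UTR affects expression there.
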