Addgene plasmid #19389: pCM5.44
Depositing lab: Geraldine Seydoux. Depositing organization: Johns Hopkins University and School of Medicine. Publication: 3' UTRs are the primary regulators of gene expression in the C. elegans germline. Merritt C, Rasoloson D, Ko D, Seydoux G. Curr Biol. 2008 Oct 14;18(19):1476-82. doi: 10.1016/j.cub.2008.08.013. Epub 2008 Sep 25. PubMed 18818082.
Backbone
  Vector backbone: pDONRP2RP3
  Backbone size w/o insert (bp): 2641
  Vector type: Worm Expression
Growth in bacteria
  Bacterial resistance: Kanamycin, 50 μg/mL
  Growth temperature: 37°C
  Growth strain: DH5alpha
  Growth instructions: DH5alpha
  Copy number: Unknown
Gene/Insert
  Gene/Insert name: cep-1 3'utr in pDONRP2RP3
  Species: C. elegans (nematode)
  Insert size (bp): 181
  Cloning method: Gateway Cloning; 5′ cloning site attP2R (destroyed during cloning); 3′ cloning site attP3 (destroyed during cloning)
  Sequencing primers: 5′ M13Forward
Terms and licenses: Academic/Nonprofit Terms; Industry Terms: Not Available to Industry
How to cite: pCM5.44 was a gift from Geraldine Seydoux (Addgene plasmid # 19389 ; http://n2t.net/addgene:19389 ; RRID:Addgene_19389)
