>Addgene plasmid #19389 | pCM5.44 | addgene partial sequence | sequence record 25195 | 19389 with pDONR201F (TCGCGTTAACGCTAGCATGGATCTC)
TTNNCTGANAGTGACCTGTTCGTTGCAACAAATTGATAAGCAATGCTTTTTTATAATGCCAACTTTGTAT
AATAAAGTTGCGGACTGTCTAAAATTAGTTTTGAATTGATAAAACGAACAAACTTTATTACGAAAAAATG
CGATTATAAAAAGGAACAAATGTCAGTTTGAGTATCTAGTGAGAAATGCGGTGCTTTGAAAAGGATGAAT
ATTGTGAAAACAAATTAGGCGATTAAACCAGGTGGTGATATGATTTTTATCCCACTTTGTACAAGAAAGT
TGAACGAGAAACGTAAAATGATATAAATATCAATATATTAAATTAGATTTTGCATAAAAAACAGACTACA
TAATACTGTAAAACACAACATATGCAGTCACTATGAACCAACTACTTAGATGGTATTAGTGACCTGTAGA
ATTCGAGCTCTAGAGCTGCAGGGCCCGAGCTTAAGACTGGCCGTCGTTTTACAACGTCGTGACTGGGAAA
ACATCCATGCTAGCGTTAACGCGAGAGTAGGGAACTGCCAGGCATCAAATAAAACGAAAGGCTCAGTCGG
AAGACTGGGCCTTTCGTTTTATCTGTTGTTTGTCGGTGAACGCTCTCCTGAGTAGGACAAATCCGCCGGG
AGCGGANTTGAACGTTGTGAAGCAACGNNCCGGANNNGGGNGGGCNGGGCAGGACGCCCGCCATNNCTGC
CAGGCATCAANCTTAAAGCAGAANGNCATCCTGACGGATGGNCTTTTTGCGTTTCTACNAACTCTTCCTG
GNN
